>Addgene plasmid #227574 | pEPDG1CB0018 | addgene full sequence | sequence record 455292 | Addgene NGS Result
GGCCGCCAGCCCAGCGGCGAGGGCAACCAGCCCGGTGAGCGTCGCAAAGGAGATCCTGATCTGACTGATG
GGCTGCCTGTATCGAGTGGTGATTTTGTGCCGAGCTGCCGGTCGGGGAGCTGTTGGCTGGCTGGTGGCAG
GATATATTGTGGTGTAAACAAATTGACGCTTAGACAACTTAATAACACATTGCGGACGTTTTTAATGTAC
TGGGGTGGATGCAGTGGGCCCCACTCTGTGAAGACAAGCAAGAATTCAAGCTTGGAGGTCAACATGGTGG
AGCACGACACTCTGGTCTACTCCAAAAATGTCAAAGATACAGTCTCAGAAGATCAAAGGGCTATTGAGAC
TTTTCAACAAAGGATAATTTCGGGAAACCTCCTCGGATTCCATTGCCCAGCTATCTGTCACTTCATCGAA
AGGACAGTAGAAAAGGAAGGTGGCTCCTACAAATGCCATCATTGCGATAAAGGAAAGGCTATCATTCAAG
ATCTCTCTGCCGACAGTGGTCCCAAAGATGGACCCCCACCCACGAGGAGCATCGTGGAAAAAGAAGAGGT
TCCAACCACGTCTACAAAGCAAGTGGATTGATGTGACATCTCCACTGACGTAAGGGATGACGCACAATCC
CACTATCCTTCGCAAGACCCTTCCTCTATATAAGGAAGTTCATTTCATTTGGAGAGGACACGCTCGAGTA
TAAGAGCTCATTTTTACAACAATTACCAACAACAACAAACAACAAACAACATTACAATTACATTTACAAT
TATCGATACAATGGAAATCTTCTATGCTTCTATTCTCTCTCTCTTTGTTCTTGTTGTTTCTTTTTCTCTT
CATTTTTTCTTCTACAATTCAAAACAACCCGAAGATCAGAAACTACTTCCACCGGGTAGAACGGGCTGGC
CCATAATCGGGGAAAGTCTCGAGTTTCTCGGAAGCGGTTGGTACGGTCATCCCGAAAAGTTCATACTTGA
CCGAATGTCTAAGTTTTCGCCTATAGTATTTAGGTCATCTCTCTTGCTAGAGGATGCTGCAGTGATGTGT
GGTGCTCAAGGTAACAAATTCTTGTTCTCAAATGAGAACAAACTAGTCCAAGTATGGTGGCCCGCTTCGG
TCGACAAAATCTTTCCATCGGCTAACAAAACCTACAAAACCGAAACGATTAAAATGCGAAAAATGCTCCC
AAATTTCCTCAAACCCGAAGCCTTGCAACGATACATTCCAATCATGGATATTACCACACAAAAACACTTT
GCCGCGGGATGGGAAGGGAAGAAAGAAGTTGTGACTTATGAACTTACTAGAAACTTTGCTTTTTGGCTTG
CGTGCAAGATCTTTTTAGATATCGATGATCCTGAACGGGTCAGATATTTATCTGGCCCGTTTGAGAGCAT
CGTTACGGGGATCCTGTCAATCCCCATTGATCTTCCTGGGACGCCGTTTAGAAGAGGAATCAATGGGTCC
AACTTCATAATAAAGGAACTTGTGGCTATTGTGAAGCAAAGGAAAATTGATTTGGCTCAAGGGAAAGCAA
CACCAACCCAAGATATATTGTCACATATGATTCTATTTAGCGACGAAGATGGCGAGTTCATGACCGAACA
CGACATTTCGGGCAAGATTCTTGTGTTGTTGATCGGTGGGCATGACACTGCGAGCTCCGCTACGGCTTTT
ATTGTGAAGTATCTTGCCGAATTGCCTGAAATCTACGATGGAGTCTACAATGAACAAATGGAAATTGCAA
AATCTAAAGCAGCTGGAGAATTATTGAATTGGGAGGATCTATCAAAGATGAAATACTCATGGAAAGTTGC
ATGTGAAGTTCTTAGATTAGTCCCACCGGCCCAAGGTGCTTTTAGAGAAGCCCTTACAGATTTCATGTAC
AATGGTTACTCTATCCCCAAGGGCTGGAAGTTATATTGGAGTGCAAGCTCAACCCATAAAAACCCCGAGG
TGTTCCCGGAACCCGAAAAATTTGACCCGTCAAGATTTGATGGCAGCGGGCCAGCACCTTACACGTTCGT
GCCATTTGGAGGAGGCCCGCACATGTGTCCCGGAAAAGAGTACGCCCGATTAGAAATACTCGTGTTTATG
CATCATCTCGTGACAAAATTCAAATGGGAGAAAATGATTCCCGATGAGCCCGTTGTGTTCAACCCGATGC
CTAGCCCTGCCAAGGGACTTCCTATTCGTATTTACCCTCATAAAGCTGGTTCGTAAGTCGACCGGCTGCT
AACAAAGCCCGAGCTTCTCTAGCTAGAGTCGATCGACAAGCTCGAGTTTCTCCATAATAATGTGTGAGTA
GTTCCCAGATAAGGGAATTAGGGTTCCTATAGGGTTTCGCTCATGTGTTGAGCATATAAGAAACCCTTAG
TATGTATTTGTATTTGTAAAATACTTCTATCAATAAAATTTCTAATTCCTAAAACCAAAATCCAGTACTA
AAATCCAGATCGCTACTATTGTCTTCTGCACGAAGTGGTTTAAACTATCAGTGTTTGACAGGATATATTG
GCGGGTAAACCTAAGAGAAAAGAGCGTTTATTAGAATAATCGGATATTTAAAAGGGCGTGAAAAGGTTTA
TCCGTTCGTCCATTTGTATGTGCATGCCAACCACAGGGTTCCCCAGATCAGGCGCTGGCTGCTGAACCCC
CAGCCGGAACTGACCCCACAAGGCCCTAGCGTTTGCAATGCACCAGGTCATCATTGACCCAGGCGTGTTC
CACCAGGCCGCTGCCTCGCAACTCTTCGCAGGCTTCGCCGACCTGCTCGCGCCACTTCTTCACGCGGGTG
GAATCCGATCCGCACATGAGGCGGAAGGTTTCCAGCTTGAGCGGGTACGGCTCCCGGTGCGAGCTGAAAT
AGTCGAACATCCGTCGGGCCGTCGGCGACAGCTTGCGGTACTTCTCCCATATGAATTTCGTGTAGTGGTC
GCCAGCAAACAGCACGACGATTTCCTCGTCGATCAGGACCTGGCAACGGGACGTTTTCTTGCCACGGTCC
AGGACGCGGAAGCGGTGCAGCAGCGACACCGATTCCAGGTGCCCAACGCGGTCGGACGTGAAGCCCATCG
CCGTCGCCTGTAGGCGCGACAGGCATTCCTCGGCCTTCGTGTAATACCGGCCATTGATCGACCAGCCCAG
GTCCTGGCAAAGCTCGTAGAACGTGAAGGTGATCGGCTCGCCGATAGGGGTGCGCTTCGCGTACTCCAAC
ACCTGCTGCCACACCAGTTCGTCATCGTCGGCCCGCAGCTCGACGCCGGTGTAGGTGATCTTCACGTCCT
TGTTGACGTGGAAAATGACCTTGTTTTGCAGCGCCTCGCGCGGGATTTTCTTGTTGCGCGTGGTGAACAG
GGCAGAGCGGGCCGTGTCGTTTGGCATCGCTCGCATCGTGTCCGGCCACGGCGCAATATCGAACAAGGAA
AGCTGCATTTCCTTGATCTGCTGCTTCGTGTGTTTCAGCAACGCGGCCTGCTTGGCCTCGCTGACCTGTT
TTGCCAGGTCCTCGCCGGCGGTTTTTCGCTTCTTGGTCGTCATAGTTCCTCGCGTGTCGATGGTCATCGA
CTTCGCCAAACCTGCCGCCTCCTGTTCAAGACGACGCGAACGCTCCACGGCGGCCGATGGCGCGGGCAGG
GCAGGGGGAGCCAGTTGCACGCTGTCGCGCTCGATCTTGGCCGTAGCTTGCTGGACCATCGAGCCGACGG
ACTGGAAGGTTTCGCGGGGCGCACGCATGACGGTGCGGCTTGCGATGGTTTCGGCATCCTCGGCGGAAAA
CCCCGCGTCGATCAGTTCTTGCCTGTATGCCTTCCGGTCAAACGTCCGATTCATTCACCCTCCTTGCGGG
ATTGCCCCGACTCACGCCGGGGCAATGTGCCCTTATTCCTGATTTGACCCGCCTGGTGCCTTGGTGTCCA
GATAATCCACCTTATCGGCAATGAAGTCGGTCCCGTAGACCGTCTGGCCGTCCTTCTCGTACTTGGTATT
CCGAATCTTGCCCTGCACGAATACCAGCGACCCCTTGCCCAAATACTTGCCGTGGGCCTCGGCCTGAGAG
CCAAAACACTTGATGCGGAAGAAGTCGGTGCGCTCCTGCTTGTCGCCGGCATCGTTGCGCCACATCTAGG
ATCTGCCAGGAACCGTAAAAAGGCCGCGTTGCTGGCGTTTTTCCATAGGCTCCGCCCCCCTGACGAGCAT
CACAAAAATCGACGCTCAAGTCAGAGGTGGCGAAACCCGACAGGACTATAAAGATACCAGGCGTTTCCCC
CTGGAAGCTCCCTCGTGCGCTCTCCTGTTCCGACCCTGCCGCTTACCGGATACCTGTCCGCCTTTCTCCC
TTCGGGAAGCGTGGCGCTTTCTCATAGCTCACGCTGTAGGTATCTCAGTTCGGTGTAGGTCGTTCGCTCC
AAGCTGGGCTGTGTGCACGAACCCCCCGTTCAGCCCGACCGCTGCGCCTTATCCGGTAACTATCGTCTTG
AGTCCAACCCGGTAAGACACGACTTATCGCCACTGGCAGCAGCCACTGGTAACAGGATTAGCAGAGCGAG
GTATGTAGGCGGTGCTACAGAGTTCTTGAAGTGGTGGCCTAACTACGGCTACACTAGAAGAACAGTATTT
GGTATCTGCGCTCTGCTGAAGCCAGTTACCTTCGGAAAAAGAGTTGGTAGCTCTTGATCCGGCAAACAAA
CCACCGCTGGTAGCGGTGGTTTTTTTGTTTGCAAGCAGCAGATTACGCGCAGAAAAAAAGGATCTCAAGA
AGATCCTTTGATCTTTTCTACGGGGTCTGACGCTCAGTGGAACGAAAACTCACGTTAAGGGATTTTGGTC
ATGAGATTATCAAAAAGGATCTTCACCTAGATCCTTTTAAATTAAAAATGAAGTTTTAAATCAATCTAAA
GTATATATGAGTAAACTTGGTCTGACAGTTACCAATGCTTAATCAGTGAGGCACCTATCTCAGCGATCTG
TCTATTTCGTTCATCCATAGTTGCCTGACTCCCCGTCGTGTAGATAACTACGATACGGGAGGGCTTACCA
TCTGGCCCCAGTGCTGCAATGATACCGCGAGAACCACGCTCACCGGCTCCAGATTTATCAGCAATAAACC
AGCCAGCCGGAAGGGCCGAGCGCAGAAGTGGTCCTGCAACTTTATCCGCCTCCATCCAGTCTATTAATTG
TTGCCGGGAAGCTAGAGTAAGTAGTTCGCCAGTTAATAGTTTGCGCAACGTTGTTGCCATTGCTACAGGC
ATCGTGGTGTCACGCTCGTCGTTTGGTATGGCTTCATTCAGCTCCGGTTCCCAACGATCAAGGCGAGTTA
CATGATCCCCCATGTTGTGCAAAAAAGCGGTTAGCTCCTTCGGTCCTCCGATCGTTGTCAGAAGTAAGTT
GGCCGCAGTGTTATCACTCATGGTTATGGCAGCACTGCATAATTCTCTTACTGTCATGCCATCCGTAAGA
TGCTTTTCTGTGACTGGTGAGTACTCAACCAAGTCATTCTGAGAATAGTGTATGCGGCGACCGAGTTGCT
CTTGCCCGGCGTCAATACGGGATAATACCGCGCCACATAGCAGAACTTTAAAAGTGCTCATCATTGGAAA
ACGTTCTTCGGGGCGAAAACTCTCAAGGATCTTACCGCTGTTGAGATCCAGTTCGATGTAACCCACTCGT
GCACCCAACTGATCTTCAGCATCTTTTACTTTCACCAGCGTTTCTGGGTGAGCAAAAACAGGAAGGCAAA
ATGCCGCAAAAAAGGGAATAAGGGCGACACGGAAATGTTGAATACTCATACTCTTCCTTTTTCAATATTA
TTGAAGCATTTATCAAGGTTATTGTCTCATGAGCGGATACATATTTGAATGTATTTAGAAAAATAAACAA
ATAGGGGTTCCGCGCACGAATTGGCCAGCGCTGCCATTTTTGGGGTGAGGCCGTTCGCGGCCGAGGGGCG
CAGCCCCTGGGGGGATGGGAGGCCCGCGTTAGCGGGCCGGGAGGGTTCGAGAAGGGGGGGCACCCCCCTT
CGGCGTGCGCGGTCACGCGCACAGGGCGCAGCCCTGGTTAAAAACAAGGTTTATAAATATTGGTTTAAAA
GCAGGTTAAAAGACAGGTTAGCGGTGGCCGAAAAACGGGCGGAAACCCTTGCAAATGCTGGATTTTCTGC
CTGTGGACAGCCCCTCAAATGTCAATAGGTGCGCCCCTCATCTGTCAGCACTCTGCCCCTCAAGTGTCAA
GGATCGCGCCCCTCATCTGTCAGTAGTCGCGCCCCTCAAGTGTCAATACCGCAGGGCACTTATCCCCAGG
CTTGTCCACATCATCTGTGGGAAACTCGCGTAAAATCAGGCGTTTTCGCCGATTTGCGAGGCTGGCCAGC
TCCACGTCGCCGGCCGAAATCGAGCCTGCCCCTCATCTGTCAACGCCGCGCCGGGTGAGTCGGCCCCTCA
AGTGTCAACGTCCGCCCCTCATCTGTCAGTGAGGGCCAAGTTTTCCGCGAGGTATCCACAACGCCGGCGG
CCGCGGTGTCTCGCACACGGCTTCGACGGCGTTTCTGGCGCGTTTGCAGGGCCATAGAC
Features (pLannotate 1.2.2; 14 found; start..end, strand, type, name):
    135..159     +  misc_feature   LB T-DNA repeat: left border repeat from nopaline C58 T-DNA
    345..690     +  promoter       CaMV 35S promoter: strong constitutive promoter from cauliflower mosaic virus
    642..688     +  promoter       minimal CaMV 35S promoter: minimal 35S promoter from cauliflower mosaic virus
    719..772     +  misc_feature   TMV Ω: translational enhancer from the tobacco mosaic virus 5'-leader sequence (Gallie et al., 1988)
    781..2217    +  CDS            CYP716A94: C7A94_KALSE - Experimental evidence at protein level: Swiss-Prot protein existence level 1. Catalyzes the oxidation of the methyl group to a carboxyl group at the C-28 position of beta-amyrin to form oleanolate. From Kalopanax septemlobus (Castor aralia) (Acanthopanax septemlobus).
   2235..2252    +  CDS            SET1 (fragment): solubility-enhancement tag derived from T7 phage gene 10B
   2287..2461    +  polyA_signal   CaMV poly(A) signal: cauliflower mosaic virus polyadenylation signal
   2506..2530    +  misc_feature   RB T-DNA repeat: right border repeat from nopaline C58 T-DNA
   2642..2662    -  CDS            TetR (fragment): tetracycline resistance regulatory protein; tetR
   2689..3834    -  CDS            trfA: TRFA_ECOLX - Experimental evidence at protein level: Swiss-Prot protein existence level 1. Also involved in plasmid copy number control, promoting intermolecular coupling of protein bound iterons at oriV, which inhibits replication initiation. From Escherichia coli.
   4170..4758    -  rep_origin     ori: high-copy-number ColE1/pMB1/pBR322/pUC origin of replication
   4929..5789    -  CDS            AmpR: β-lactamase; bla; confers resistance to ampicillin, carbenicillin, and related antibiotics
   5790..5894    -  promoter       AmpR promoter: bla
   5981..43      -  rep_origin     oriV (across the origin): incP origin of replication
