[The description below was written by a language model from this plasmid's Addgene catalogue record and pLannotate feature annotations shown in this document.]
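Description:
pEPDG1CB0018 is a Golden Gate/MoClo Level 1 plant expression plasmid built in the pICH47742 acceptor, which places the assembled transcription unit in Position 2 for later combination with other units in multigene constructs. The backbone is a binary-type vector. Nopaline-type left and right T-DNA border repeats flank the cassette. The broad-host-range IncP oriV and its trfA replication initiator gene support maintenance outside E. coli, for example in Agrobacterium. A high-copy ColE1/pUC origin and the β-lactamase gene (ampicillin resistance) serve for propagation and selection in E. coli. No plant selectable marker is annotated within the borders.

The payload is a single transcription unit in which a short CaMV 35S promoter is fused to the tobacco mosaic virus Ω leader. The promoter gives strong constitutive transcription and the Ω leader enhances translation. Together they drive the coding sequence of CYP716A392, a cytochrome P450 from Calendula officinalis, followed by the CaMV 35S terminator/polyadenylation signal. The automated annotation labels this open reading frame by homology as CYP716A94, a Kalopanax enzyme that oxidises β-amyrin at C-28. This reflects family similarity, not the actual identity of the insert. The short SET1 and TetR fragment hits are probably annotation artefacts.

The coding sequence carries an A285V substitution, and its internal BsaI sites were removed by silent mutation to allow Type IIS assembly. The BsaI cloning sites themselves were destroyed on assembly. The record links the plasmid to work on triterpenoid biosynthesis in Calendula, so the variant was presumably made to examine the role of this residue through expression in plants. The specific assay is not stated.
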