Addgene plasmid #227574: pEPDG1CB0018
Purpose: Level 1 - Position 2 with 35S promoter and terminator for plant expression, with mutations in CDS
Depositing lab: Nicola Patron. Depositing organization: Earlham Institute. Publication: Biosynthesis and bioactivity of anti-inflammatory triterpenoids in Calendula officinalis. Golubova D, Salmon M, Su H, Tansley C, Kaithakottil GG, Linsmith G, Schudoma C, Swarbreck D, O'Connell MA, Patron NJ. Nat Commun. 2025 Jul 28;16(1):6941. doi: 10.1038/s41467-025-62269-w. PubMed 40721615.
Backbone
  Vector backbone: pICH47742
  Vector type: Plant Expression
Growth in bacteria
  Bacterial resistance: Ampicillin, 100 μg/mL
  Growth temperature: 37°C
  Growth strain: DH5alpha
  Copy number: High Copy
Gene/Insert
  Gene/Insert name: 35Sshort_TMV_CYP716A392 (A285V)_35S
  Species: Calendula officinalis
  Mutation: A285V, BsaI sites removed by silent mutation
  Promoter: 35Sshort_TMV (pICH51277)
  Cloning method: Restriction Enzyme; 5′ cloning site BsaI (destroyed during cloning); 3′ cloning site BsaI (destroyed during cloning)
Terms and licenses: Academic/Nonprofit Terms; Industry Terms: Not Available to Industry
How to cite: pEPDG1CB0018 was a gift from Nicola Patron (Addgene plasmid # 227574 ; http://n2t.net/addgene:227574 ; RRID:Addgene_227574)
